>Addgene plasmid #234033 | makeTCR_Hs.TRBV7-6 | addgene full sequence | sequence record 468345 | Addgene NGS Result
CGTCTCACCATGGGCACCAGTCTCCTATGCTGGGTGGTCCTGGGTTTCCTAGGGACAGATCACACAGGTG
CTGGAGTCTCCCAGTCTCCCAGGTACAAAGTCACAAAGAGGGGACAGGATGTAGCTCTCAGGTGTGATCC
AATTTCGGGTCATGTATCCCTTTATTGGTACCGACAGGCCCTGGGGCAGGGCCCAGAGTTTCTGACTTAC
TTCAATTATGAAGCCCAACAAGACAAATCAGGGCTGCCCAATGATCGGTTCTCTGCAGAGAGGCCTGAGG
GATCCATCTCCACTCTGACGATCCAGCGCACAGAGCAGCGGGACTCGGCCATGTATCGCTGTGTGAGACG
CAGGGAAGATGGCCGCGAAGAAAACGTCATAGCTGTTTCCTGACTGACCATTTAAATCATACCTGACCTC
CATAGCAGAAAGTCAAAAGCCTCCGACCGGAGGCTTTTGACTTGATCGGCACGTAAGAGGTTCCAACTTT
CACCATAATGAAATAAGATCACTACCGGGCGTATTTTTTGAGTTATCGAGATTTTCAGGAGCTAAGGAAG
CTAAAATGGAGAAAAAAATCACTGGATATACCACCGTTGATATATCCCAATGGCATCGTAAAGAACATTT
TGAGGCATTTCAGTCAGTTGCTCAATGTACCTATAACCAGACCGTTCAGCTGGATATTACGGCCTTTTTA
AAGACCGTAAAGAAAAATAAGCACAAGTTTTATCCGGCCTTTATTCACATTCTTGCCCGCCTGATGAATG
CTCATCCGGAATTTCGTATGGCAATGAAAGACGGTGAGCTGGTGATATGGGATAGTGTTCACCCTTGTTA
CACCGTTTTCCATGAGCAAACTGAAACGTTTTCATCGCTCTGGAGTGAATACCACGACGATTTCCGGCAG
TTTCTACACATATATTCGCAAGATGTGGCGTGTTACGGTGAAAACCTGGCCTATTTCCCTAAAGGGTTTA
TTGAGAATATGTTTTTTGTCTCAGCCAATCCCTGGGTGAGTTTCACCAGTTTTGATTTAAACGTGGCCAA
TATGGACAACTTCTTCGCCCCCGTTTTCACCATGGGCAAATATTATACGCAAGGCGACAAGGTGCTGATG
CCGCTGGCGATTCAGGTTCATCATGCCGTTTGTGATGGCTTCCATGTCGGCAGAATGCTTAATGAATTAC
AACAGTACTGCGATGAGTGGCAGGGCGGGGCGTAATGAGGGCCCAAATGTAATCACCTGGCTCACCTTCG
GGTGGGCCTTTCTGCGTTGCTGGCGTTTTTCCATAGGCTCCGCCCCCCTGACGAGCATCACAAAAATCGA
TGCTCAAGTCAGAGGTGGCGAAACCCGACAGGACTATAAAGATACCAGGCGTTTCCCCCTGGAAGCTCCC
TCGTGCGCTCTCCTGTTCCGACCCTGCCGCTTACCGGATACCTGTCCGCCTTTCTCCCTTCGGGAAGCGT
GGCGCTTTCTCATAGCTCACGCTGTAGGTATCTCAGTTCGGTGTAGGTCGTTCGCTCCAAGCTGGGCTGT
GTGCACGAACCCCCCGTTCAGCCCGACCGCTGCGCCTTATCCGGTAACTATCGTCTTGAGTCCAACCCGG
TAAGACACGACTTATCGCCACTGGCAGCAGCCACTGGTAACAGGATTAGCAGAGCGAGGTATGTAGGCGG
TGCTACAGAGTTCTTGAAGTGGTGGCCTAACTACGGCTACACTAGAAGAACAGTATTTGGTATCTGCGCT
CTGCTGAAGCCAGTTACCTCGGAAAAAGAGTTGGTAGCTCTTGATCCGGCAAACAAACCACCGCTGGTAG
CGGTGGTTTTTTTGTTTGCAAGCAGCAGATTACGCGCAGAAAAAAAGGATCTCAAGAAGATCCTTTGATT
TTCTACCGAAGAAAGGCCCACCCGTGAAGGTGAGCCAGTGAGTTGATTGCAGTCCAGTTACGCTGGAGTC
TGAGGCTCGTCCTGAATGATATCAAGCTTGAATTCGTTTGTAAAACGACGGCCAGTGCTAACCGTATCGC
ATTGGCCATACCTACA
Features (pLannotate 1.2.2; 8 found; start..end, strand, type, name):
     10..342     +  CDS            TRBV7-9: TVB79_HUMAN - Experimental evidence at protein level: Swiss-Prot protein existence level 1. V region of the variable domain of T cell receptor (TR) beta chain that participates in the antigen recognition (PubMed:24600447). Alpha-beta T cell receptors are antigen specific receptors which are essential to the immune response and are present on the cell surface of T lymphocytes. Recognize peptide-major histocompatibility (MH) (pMH) complexes that are displayed by antigen presenting cells (APC), a prerequisite for efficient T cell adaptive immunity against pathogens (PubMed:25493333). Binding of a
    431..462     +  terminator     tonB terminator: bidirectional E. coli tonB-P14 transcription terminator
    463..565     +  promoter       cat promoter: promoter of the E. coli cat gene encoding chloramphenicol acetyltransferase
    566..1222    +  CDS            cat: CAT_ECOLX - Experimental evidence at protein level: Swiss-Prot protein existence level 1. This enzyme is an effector of chloramphenicol resistance in bacteria. From Escherichia coli. This protein is used as a marker in many commonly used cloning vectors, such as pACYC184.
   1249..1276    +  terminator     T7Te terminator: phage T7 early transcription terminator
   1288..1875    -  rep_origin     ori: high-copy-number ColE1/pMB1/pBR322/pUC origin of replication
   1897..1926    -  terminator     T3Te terminator: phage T3 early transcription terminator
   1998..2017    -  CDS            lacZα (fragment): LacZα fragment of β-galactosidase; lacZ fragment
