[The description below was written by a language model from this plasmid's Addgene catalogue record and pLannotate feature annotations shown in this document.]
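Description:
makeTCR_Hs.TRBV7-6 is a small synthetic-biology part plasmid (about 2.0 kb in the sequenced record) that stores the human T cell receptor beta variable gene segment TRBV7-6 as a module for the makeTCR assembly system. It is built on a custom minimal backbone, pmakeTCR, listed at 1,710 bp. The backbone consists of little more than a high-copy ColE1/pUC-type origin of replication and a chloramphenicol acetyltransferase gene driven by its native cat promoter, so the plasmid is propagated in E. coli under chloramphenicol selection. Transcription terminators (tonB, T7Te and T3Te) flank the resistance cassette and origin, which probably insulates these units from each other and from the insert. A short lacZα remnant is also annotated, along with M13 forward and reverse priming sites listed for sequencing across the insert.

The payload is a 336 bp synthetic fragment encoding the TRBV7-6 V region, the part of the beta chain variable domain that contributes to recognition of peptide–MHC complexes. The automated annotation labels this coding feature as TRBV7-9. This most likely reflects a best database match to a closely related TRBV7 family member, and the catalogue identity is TRBV7-6. No promoter drives the insert, so the plasmid is a donor of a sequence part and is not an expression vector. The insert is bounded by defined four-base junctions at its 5′ and 3′ ends that are retained after cloning. This fits an overhang-directed restriction-based assembly, although the record does not name the enzyme used. The stated purpose is to supply this V gene for modular, single-step construction of full T cell receptor sequences, presumably with other modules of the makeTCR collection.
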