Addgene plasmid #234033: makeTCR_Hs.TRBV7-6
Purpose: Hs TRBV gene for makeTCR assembly
Depositing lab: Michael Platten. Depositing organization: Deutsches Krebsforschungszentrum (DKFZ). Publication: makeTCR: A Modular Platform for Rapid, Flexible, Scalable, Single-Step T Cell Receptor Synthesis. Hamberger M, Neuhoff M-T, Pietrantonio SV, Boschert T, Maldonado Torres C, Errerd A, Tan CL, Lindner JM, Platten M, Green EW. bioRxiv 2025.04.27.647198 10.1101/2025.04.27.647198.
Backbone
  Vector backbone: pmakeTCR
  Backbone manufacturer: custom
  Backbone size w/o insert (bp): 1710
  Vector type: Synthetic Biology
Growth in bacteria
  Bacterial resistance: Chloramphenicol, 25 μg/mL
  Growth temperature: 37°C
  Growth strain: DH5alpha
  Copy number: High Copy
Gene/Insert
  Gene/Insert name: TRBV7-6 (alt name: ENSG00000260216)
  Species: H. sapiens (human)
  Insert size (bp): 336
  Entrez Gene: TRBV7-6 (a.k.a. TCRBV6S3A1N1T, TCRBV7S6, TRBV76)
  Promoter: n/a
  Cloning method: Restriction Enzyme; 5′ cloning site CCAT (not destroyed); 3′ cloning site TGTG (not destroyed)
  Sequencing primers: 5′ M13 (-21) Forward; 3′ M13 Reverse
Resource information
  A portion of this plasmid was derived from a plasmid made by: synthetic
Terms and licenses: Academic/Nonprofit Terms; Industry Terms: Not Available to Industry
Depositor comments: Please visit https://doi.org/10.1101/2025.04.27.647198 for bioRxiv preprint.
How to cite: makeTCR_Hs.TRBV7-6 was a gift from Michael Platten (Addgene plasmid # 234033 ; http://n2t.net/addgene:234033 ; RRID:Addgene_234033)
